Addgene plasmid #130789: pMSCVbsd-PPARD-T423A-T427A
Purpose: Vector encoding PPARD cDNA for retroviral transduction
Depositing lab: Till Adhikary. Depositing organization: Philipps-Universitaet Marburg. Publication: PPARbeta/delta recruits NCOR and regulates transcription reinitiation of ANGPTL4. Legrand N, Bretscher CL, Zielke S, Wilke B, Daude M, Fritz B, Diederich WE, Adhikary T. Nucleic Acids Res. 2019 Oct 10;47(18):9573-9591. doi: 10.1093/nar/gkz685. PubMed 31428774.
Backbone
  Vector backbone: pMSCVbsd
  Vector type: Retroviral
  Selectable markers: Blasticidin
Growth in bacteria
  Bacterial resistance: Ampicillin, 100 μg/mL
  Growth temperature: 37°C
  Growth strain: NEB Stable
  Copy number: High Copy
Gene/Insert
  Gene/Insert name: PPARD T423A-T427A
  Species: H. sapiens (human)
  Mutation: T423A-T427A
  Entrez Gene: PPARD (a.k.a. FAAR, NR1C2, NUC1, NUCI, NUCII, PPARB)
  Cloning method: Restriction Enzyme; 5′ cloning site BglII (destroyed during cloning); 3′ cloning site XhoI (not destroyed)
  Sequencing primers: 5′ pMSCVseqfw (CCCTTGAACCTCCTCGTTCGACC); 3′ pMSCVseqrv (GAGACGTGCTACTTCCATTTGTC)
Terms and licenses: Academic/Nonprofit Terms; Industry Terms: Not Available to Industry
Depositor comments: Generated by PCR mutagenesis. Please visit https://www.biorxiv.org/content/10.1101/525576v2 for BioRxiv preprint.
How to cite: pMSCVbsd-PPARD-T423A-T427A was a gift from Till Adhikary (Addgene plasmid # 130789 ; http://n2t.net/addgene:130789 ; RRID:Addgene_130789)
