[The description below was written by a language model from this plasmid's Addgene catalogue record and pLannotate feature annotations shown in this document.]
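Description:
pMSCVbsd-PPARD-T423A-T427A is a gammaretroviral expression vector built on the pMSCVbsd backbone, a murine stem cell virus-type plasmid used to deliver genes into mammalian cells by retroviral transduction. In bacteria it is maintained through a high-copy ColE1/pUC-type origin and selected with ampicillin via the β-lactamase gene. The remaining backbone annotations (lac promoter/operator, and fragments of lacI, lacZα, rop, bom, TcR and env) are non-functional remnants of earlier cloning vectors.

The viral portion starts with a 5' LTR from murine embryonic stem cell virus, followed by the Ψ packaging signal and a truncated gag segment lacking its start codon, which extends the packaging region and improves incorporation of the genomic RNA into virions. Because the plasmid encodes no functional gag, pol or env, these must be provided in trans by a packaging cell line or helper plasmids. The human PPARD cDNA, encoding the ligand-activated nuclear receptor PPARβ/δ, sits downstream of these elements, and no separate promoter is annotated upstream of it, so it is presumably transcribed from the 5' LTR. It was inserted by restriction cloning and carries two threonine-to-alanine substitutions, T423A and T427A, introduced by PCR mutagenesis. The record does not state the functional rationale for these changes. A mouse PGK promoter then drives blasticidin S deaminase, allowing blasticidin selection of transduced cells. The 3' LTR is annotated by the automated tool as two fragments of a ΔU3 self-inactivating MMLV LTR, but this may only reflect partial sequence matching rather than a true self-inactivating design.

The construct is intended for stable expression of this PPARD point mutant in target cells, and the associated work concerns PPARβ/δ corepressor recruitment and transcriptional regulation of ANGPTL4.
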