Features (pLannotate 1.2.2; 20 found; start..end, strand, type, name):
      1..517     +  LTR            5' LTR: 5' long terminal repeat from murine embryonic stem cell virus
    581..922     +  misc_feature   MESV Ψ: packaging signal of murine embryonic stem cell virus
    989..1405    +  CDS            gag (truncated): truncated Moloney murine leukemia virus (MMLV) gag gene lacking the start codon
   1482..2804    +  CDS            PPARD: PPARD_HUMAN - Also known as NR1C2, PPARB. Experimental evidence at protein level: Swiss-Prot protein existence level 1. Ligand-activated transcription factor. Receptor that binds peroxisome proliferators such as hypolipidemic drugs and fatty acids. Has a preference for poly-unsaturated fatty acids, such as gamma- linoleic acid and eicosapentanoic acid. Once activated by a ligand, the receptor binds to promoter elements of target genes. Regulates the peroxisomal beta-oxidation pathway of fatty acids. Functions as transcription activator for the acyl-CoA oxidase gene. Decreases expression of NPC
   2955..3454    +  promoter       PGK promoter: mouse phosphoglycerate kinase 1 promoter
   3475..3873    +  CDS            BSD: blasticidin S deaminase; Aspergillus terreus BSD; confers resistance to blasticidin
   3918..3952    +  LTR            3' LTR (ΔU3) (fragment): self-inactivating 3' long terminal repeat (LTR) from Moloney murine leukemia virus
   3949..4243    +  LTR            3' LTR (ΔU3) (fragment): self-inactivating 3' long terminal repeat (LTR) from Moloney murine leukemia virus
   4405..4421    -  protein_bind   lac operator: The lac repressor binds to the lac operator to inhibit transcription in E. coli. This inhibition can be relieved by adding lactose or isopropyl-β-D-thiogalactopyranoside (IPTG). lac repressor encoded by lacI
   4429..4459    -  promoter       lac promoter: promoter for the E. coli lac operon
   4474..4495    -  protein_bind   CAP binding site: CAP binding activates transcription in the presence of cAMP. E. coli catabolite activator protein
   4508..4600    -  CDS            lacI (fragment): lac repressor; lacI; The lac repressor binds to the lac operator to inhibit transcription in E. coli. This inhibition can be relieved by adding lactose or isopropyl-β-D-thiogalactopyranoside (IPTG).
   4783..5371    -  rep_origin     ori: high-copy-number ColE1/pMB1/pBR322/pUC origin of replication
   5542..6402    -  CDS            AmpR: β-lactamase; bla; confers resistance to ampicillin, carbenicillin, and related antibiotics
   6403..6507    -  promoter       AmpR promoter: bla
   6602..6637    +  CDS            rop (fragment): Rop protein, which maintains plasmids at low copy number; rop
   6739..6838    +  misc_feature   bom (fragment): basis of mobility region from pBR322
   6844..6993    -  CDS            lacZα (fragment): LacZα fragment of β-galactosidase; lacZ fragment
   6993..7194    -  CDS            TcR (fragment): tetracycline efflux protein; tet; confers resistance to tetracycline
   7195..7293    +  CDS            env (fragment): murine leukemia virus gPr80 envelope polyprotein precursor; env; proteolytically cleaved into gp70SU and p15TM subunits
>Addgene plasmid #130789 | pMSCVbsd-PPARD-T423A-T427A | addgene full sequence | sequence record 255065 | Addgene NGS Result
AATGAAAGACCCCACCTGTAGGTTTGGCAAGCTAGCTTAAGTAACGCCATTTTGCAAGGCATGGAAAATA
CATAACTGAGAATAGAGAAGTTCAGATCAAGGTTAGGAACAGAGAGACAGCAGAATATGGGCCAAACAGG
ATATCTGTGGTAAGCAGTTCCTGCCCCGGCTCAGGGCCAAGAACAGATGGTCCCCAGATGCGGTCCCGCC
CTCAGCAGTTTCTAGAGAACCATCAGATGTTTCCAGGGTGCCCCAAGGACCTGAAATGACCCTGTGCCTT
ATTTGAACTAACCAATCAGTTCGCTTCTCGCTTCTGTTCGCGCGCTTCTGCTCCCCGAGCTCAATAAAAG
AGCCCACAACCCCTCACTCGGCGCGCCAGTCCTCCGATAGACTGCGTCGCCCGGGTACCCGTATTCCCAA
TAAAGCCTCTTGCTGTTTGCATCCGAATCGTGGACTCGCTGATCCTTGGGAGGGTCTCCTCAGATTGATT
GACTGCCCACCTCGGGGGTCTTTCATTTGGAGGTTCCACCGAGATTTGGAGACCCCTGCCCAGGGACCAC
CGACCCCCCCGCCGGGAGGTAAGCTGGCCAGCGGTCGTTTCGTGTCTGTCTCTGTCTTTGTGCGTGTTTG
TGCCGGCATCTAATGTTTGCGCCTGCGTCTGTACTAGTTAGCTAACTAGCTCTGTATCTGGCGGACCCGT
GGTGGAACTGACGAGTTCTGAACACCCGGCCGCAACCCTGGGAGACGTCCCAGGGACTTTGGGGGCCGTT
TTTGTGGCCCGACCTGAGGAAGGGAGTCGATGTGGAATCCGACCCCGTCAGGATATGTGGTTCTGGTAGG
AGACGAGAACCTAAAACAGTTCCCGCCTCCGTCTGAATTTTTGCTTTCGGTTTGGAACCGAAGCCGCGCG
TCTTGTCTGCTGCAGCGCTGCAGCATCGTTCTGTGTTGTCTCTGTCTGACTGTGTTTCTGTATTTGTCTG
AAAATTAGGGCCAGACTGTTACCACTCCCTTAAGTTTGACCTTAGGTCACTGGAAAGATGTCGAGCGGAT
CGCTCACAACCAGTCGGTAGATGTCAAGAAGAGACGTTGGGTTACCTTCTGCTCTGCAGAATGGCCAACC
TTTAACGTCGGATGGCCGCGAGACGGCACCTTTAACCGAGACCTCATCACCCAGGTTAAGATCAAGGTCT
TTTCACCTGGCCCGCATGGACACCCAGACCAGGTCCCCTACATCGTGACCTGGGAAGCCTTGGCTTTTGA
CCCCCCTCCCTGGGTCAAGCCCTTTGTACACCCTAAGCCTCCGCCTCCTCTTCCTCCATCCGCCCCGTCT
CTCCCCCTTGAACCTCCTCGTTCGACCCCGCCTCGATCCTCCCTTTATCCAGCCCTCACTCCTTCTCTAG
GCGCCGGAATTAGATCCACTAGTAACGGCCGCCAGTGTGCTGGAATTCGCCCTTAGGTGTGGCGCCGAGG
GGAGATCAGCCATGGAGCAGCCACAGGAGGAAGCCCCTGAGGTCCGGGAAGAGGAGGAGAAAGAGGAAGT
GGCAGAGGCAGAAGGAGCCCCAGAGCTCAATGGGGGACCACAGCATGCACTTCCTTCCAGCAGCTACACA
GACCTCTCCCGGAGCTCCTCGCCACCCTCACTGCTGGACCAACTGCAGATGGGCTGTGACGGGGCCTCAT
GCGGCAGCCTCAACATGGAGTGCCGGGTGTGCGGGGACAAGGCATCGGGCTTCCACTACGGTGTTCATGC
ATGTGAGGGGTGCAAGGGCTTCTTCCGTCGTACGATCCGCATGAAGCTGGAGTACGAGAAGTGTGAGCGC
AGCTGCAAGATTCAGAAGAAGAACCGCAACAAGTGCCAGTACTGCCGCTTCCAGAAGTGCCTGGCACTGG
GCATGTCACACAACGCTATCCGTTTTGGTCGGATGCCGGAGGCTGAGAAGAGGAAGCTGGTGGCAGGGCT
GACTGCAAACGAGGGGAGCCAGTACAACCCACAGGTGGCCGACCTGAAGGCCTTCTCCAAGCACATCTAC
AATGCCTACCTGAAAAACTTCAACATGACCAAAAAGAAGGCCCGCAGCATCCTCACCGGCAAAGCCAGCC
ACACGGCGCCCTTTGTGATCCACGACATCGAGACATTGTGGCAGGCAGAGAAGGGGCTGGTGTGGAAGCA
GTTGGTGAATGGCCTGCCTCCCTACAAGGAGATCAGCGTGCACGTCTTCTACCGCTGCCAGTGCACCACA
GTGGAGACCGTGCGGGAGCTCACTGAGTTCGCCAAGAGCATCCCCAGCTTCAGCAGCCTCTTCCTCAACG
ACCAGGTTACCCTTCTCAAGTATGGCGTGCACGAGGCCATCTTCGCCATGCTGGCCTCTATCGTCAACAA
GGACGGGCTGCTGGTAGCCAACGGCAGTGGCTTTGTCACCCGTGAGTTCCTGCGCAGCCTCCGCAAACCC
TTCAGTGATATCATTGAGCCTAAGTTTGAATTTGCTGTCAAGTTCAACGCCCTGGAACTTGATGACAGTG
ACCTGGCCCTATTCATTGCGGCCATCATTCTGTGTGGAGACCGGCCAGGCCTCATGAACGTTCCACGGGT
GGAGGCTATCCAGGACACCATCCTGCGTGCCCTCGAATTCCACCTGCAGGCCAACCACCCTGATGCCCAG
TACCTCTTCCCCAAGCTGCTGCAGAAGATGGCTGACCTGCGGCAACTGGTCACCGAGCACGCCCAGATGA
TGCAGCGGATCAAGAAGGCCGAAACCGAGGCCTCGCTGCACCCTCTGCTCCAGGAGATCTACAAGGACAT
GTACTAACGGCGGCACCCAGGCCTCCCTGCAGACTCCAATGGGGCCAGCACTGGAGGGGCCCACCCACAT
GACTTTTCCATTGACCAGCTCTCAAGGGCGAATTCTGCAGATATCCATCACACTGGCGGCCGCTCGAGGT
TAACGAATTCTACCGGGTAGGGGAGGCGCTTTTCCCAAGGCAGTCTGGAGCATGCGCTTTAGCAGCCCCG
CTGGGCACTTGGCGCTACACAAGTGGCCTCTGGCCTCGCACACATTCCACATCCACCGGTAGGCGCCAAC
CGGCTCCGTTCTTTGGTGGCCCCTTCGCGCCACCTTCTACTCCTCCCCTAGTCAGGAAGTTCCCCCCCGC
CCCGCAGCTCGCGTCGTGCAGGACGTGACAAATGGAAGTAGCACGTCTCACTAGTCTCGTGCAGATGGAC
AGCACCGCTGAGCAATGGAAGCGGGTAGGCCTTTGGGGCAGCGGCCAATAGCAGCTTTGCTCCTTCGCTT
TCTGGGCTCAGAGGCTGGGAAGGGGTGGGTCCGGGGGCGGGCTCAGGGGCGGGCTCAGGGGCGGGGCGGG
CGCCCGAAGGTCCTCCGGAGGCCCGGCATTCTGCACGCTTCAAAAGCGCACGTCTGCCGCGCTGTTCTCC
TCTTCCTCATCTCCGGGCCTTTCGACCTGCAGCACAAGCTTACCATGGCCAAGCCTTTGTCTCAAGAAGA
ATCCACCCTCATTGAAAGAGCAACGGCTACAATCAACAGCATCCCCATCTCTGAAGACTACAGCGTCGCC
AGCGCAGCTCTCTCTAGCGACGGCCGCATCTTCACTGGTGTCAATGTATATCATTTTACTGGGGGACCTT
GTGCAGAACTCGTGGTGCTGGGCACTGCTGCTGCTGCGGCAGCTGGCAACCTGACTTGTATCGTCGCGAT
CGGAAATGAGAACAGGGGCATCTTGAGCCCCTGCGGACGGTGCCGACAGGTGCTTCTCGATCTGCATCCT
GGGATCAAAGCCATAGTGAAGGACAGTGATGGACAGCCGACGGCAGTTGGGATTCGTGAATTGCTGCCCT
CTGGTTATGTGTGGGAGGGCTAATCGATAAAATAAAAGATTTTATTTAGTCTCCAGAAAAAGGGGGGAAT
GAAAGACCCCACCTGTAGGTTTGGCAAGCTAGAGAACCATCAGATGTTTCCAGGGTGCCCCAAGGACCTG
AAATGACCCTGTGCCTTATTTGAACTAACCAATCAGTTCGCTTCTCGCTTCTGTTCGCGCGCTTCTGCTC
CCCGAGCTCAATAAAAGAGCCCACAACCCCTCACTCGGCGCGCCAGTCCTCCGATAGACTGCGTCGCCCG
GGTACCCGTGTATCCAATAAACCCTCTTGCAGTTGCATCCGACTTGTGGTCTCGCTGTTCCTTGGGAGGG
TCTCCTCTGAGTGATTGACTACCCGTCAGCGGGGGTCTTTCATGGGTAACAGTTTCTTGAAGTTGGAGAA
CAACATTCTGAGGGTAGGAGTCGAATATTAAGTAATCCTGACTCAATTAGCCACTGTTTTGAATCCACAT
ACTCCAATACTCCTGAAATAGTTCATTATGGACAGCGCAGAAAGAGCTGGGGAGAATTGTGAAATTGTTA
TCCGCTCACAATTCCACACAACATACGAGCCGGAAGCATAAAGTGTAAAGCCTGGGGTGCCTAATGAGTG
AGCTAACTCACATTAATTGCGTTGCGCTCACTGCCCGCTTTCCAGTCGGGAAACCTGTCGTGCCAGCTGC
ATTAATGAATCGGCCAACGCGCGGGGAGAGGCGGTTTGCGTATTGGGCGCTCTTCCGCTTCCTCGCTCAC
TGACTCGCTGCGCTCGGTCGTTCGGCTGCGGCGAGCGGTATCAGCTCACTCAAAGGCGGTAATACGGTTA
TCCACAGAATCAGGGGATAACGCAGGAAAGAACATGTGAGCAAAAGGCCAGCAAAAGGCCAGGAACCGTA
AAAAGGCCGCGTTGCTGGCGTTTTTCCATAGGCTCCGCCCCCCTGACGAGCATCACAAAAATCGACGCTC
AAGTCAGAGGTGGCGAAACCCGACAGGACTATAAAGATACCAGGCGTTTCCCCCTGGAAGCTCCCTCGTG
CGCTCTCCTGTTCCGACCCTGCCGCTTACCGGATACCTGTCCGCCTTTCTCCCTTCGGGAAGCGTGGCGC
TTTCTCATAGCTCACGCTGTAGGTATCTCAGTTCGGTGTAGGTCGTTCGCTCCAAGCTGGGCTGTGTGCA
CGAACCCCCCGTTCAGCCCGACCGCTGCGCCTTATCCGGTAACTATCGTCTTGAGTCCAACCCGGTAAGA
CACGACTTATCGCCACTGGCAGCAGCCACTGGTAACAGGATTAGCAGAGCGAGGTATGTAGGCGGTGCTA
CAGAGTTCTTGAAGTGGTGGCCTAACTACGGCTACACTAGAAGAACAGTATTTGGTATCTGCGCTCTGCT
GAAGCCAGTTACCTTCGGAAAAAGAGTTGGTAGCTCTTGATCCGGCAAACAAACCACCGCTGGTAGCGGT
GGTTTTTTTGTTTGCAAGCAGCAGATTACGCGCAGAAAAAAAGGATCTCAAGAAGATCCTTTGATCTTTT
CTACGGGGTCTGACGCTCAGTGGAACGAAAACTCACGTTAAGGGATTTTGGTCATGAGATTATCAAAAAG
GATCTTCACCTAGATCCTTTTAAATTAAAAATGAAGTTTTAAATCAATCTAAAGTATATATGAGTAAACT
TGGTCTGACAGTTACCAATGCTTAATCAGTGAGGCACCTATCTCAGCGATCTGTCTATTTCGTTCATCCA
TAGTTGCCTGACTCCCCGTCGTGTAGATAACTACGATACGGGAGGGCTTACCATCTGGCCCCAGTGCTGC
AATGATACCGCGAGACCCACGCTCACCGGCTCCAGATTTATCAGCAATAAACCAGCCAGCCGGAAGGGCC
GAGCGCAGAAGTGGTCCTGCAACTTTATCCGCCTCCATCCAGTCTATTAATTGTTGCCGGGAAGCTAGAG
TAAGTAGTTCGCCAGTTAATAGTTTGCGCAACGTTGTTGCCATTGCTACAGGCATCGTGGTGTCACGCTC
GTCGTTTGGTATGGCTTCATTCAGCTCCGGTTCCCAACGATCAAGGCGAGTTACATGATCCCCCATGTTG
TGCAAAAAAGCGGTTAGCTCCTTCGGTCCTCCGATCGTTGTCAGAAGTAAGTTGGCCGCAGTGTTATCAC
TCATGGTTATGGCAGCACTGCATAATTCTCTTACTGTCATGCCATCCGTAAGATGCTTTTCTGTGACTGG
TGAGTACTCAACCAAGTCATTCTGAGAATAGTGTATGCGGCGACCGAGTTGCTCTTGCCCGGCGTCAATA
CGGGATAATACCGCGCCACATAGCAGAACTTTAAAAGTGCTCATCATTGGAAAACGTTCTTCGGGGCGAA
AACTCTCAAGGATCTTACCGCTGTTGAGATCCAGTTCGATGTAACCCACTCGTGCACCCAACTGATCTTC
AGCATCTTTTACTTTCACCAGCGTTTCTGGGTGAGCAAAAACAGGAAGGCAAAATGCCGCAAAAAAGGGA
ATAAGGGCGACACGGAAATGTTGAATACTCATACTCTTCCTTTTTCAATATTATTGAAGCATTTATCAGG
GTTATTGTCTCATGAGCGGATACATATTTGAATGTATTTAGAAAAATAAACAAATAGGGGTTCCGCGCAC
ATTTCCCCGAAAAGTGCCACCTGACGTCTAAGAAACCATTATTATCATGACATTAACCTATAAAAATAGG
CGTATCACGAGGCCCTTTCGTCTCGCGCGTTTCGGTGATGACGGTGAAAACCTCTGACACATGCAGCTCC
CGGAGACGGTCACAGCTTGTCTGTAAGCGGATGCCGGGAGCAGACAAGCCCGTCAGGGCGCGTCAGCGGG
TGTTGGCGGGTGTCGGGGCTGGCTTAACTATGCGGCATCAGAGCAGATTGTACTGAGAGTGCACCATATG
CGGTGTGAAATACCGCACAGATGCGTAAGGAGAAAATACCGCATCAGGCGCCATTCGCCATTCAGGCTGC
GCAACTGTTGGGAAGGGCGATCGGTGCGGGCCTCTTCGCTATTACGCCAGCTGGCGAAAGGGGGATGTGC
TGCAAGGCGATTAAGTTGGGTAACGCCAGGGTTTTCCCAGTCACGACGTTGTAAAACGACGGCGCAAGGA
ATGGTGCATGCAAGGAGATGGCGCCCAACAGTCCCCCGGCCACGGGGCCTGCCACCATACCCACGCCGAA
ACAAGCGCTCATGAGCCCGAAGTGGCGAGCCCGATCTTCCCCATCGGTGATGTCGGCGATATAGGCGCCA
GCAACCGCACCTGTGGCGCCGGTGATGCCGGCCACGATGCGTCCGGCGTAGAGGCGATTAGTCCAATTTG
TTAAAGACAGGATATCAGTGGTCCAGGCTCTAGTTTTGACTCAACAATATCACCAGCTGAAGCCTATAGA
GTACGAGCCATAGATAAAATAAAAGATTTTATTTAGTCTCCAGAAAAAGGGGGG
