>Addgene plasmid #130789 | pMSCVbsd-PPARD-T423A-T427A | depositor partial sequence | sequence record 250300 | PPARD T423A-T427A
ATGGAGCAGCCACAGGAGGAAGCCCCTGAGGTCCGGGAAGAGGAGGAGAAAGAGGAAGTGGCAGAGGCAG
AAGGAGCCCCAGAGCTCAATGGGGGACCACAGCATGCACTTCCTTCCAGCAGCTACACAGACCTCTCCCG
GAGCTCCTCGCCACCCTCACTGCTGGACCAACTGCAGATGGGCTGTGACGGGGCCTCATGCGGCAGCCTC
AACATGGAGTGCCGGGTGTGCGGGGACAAGGCATCGGGCTTCCACTACGGTGTTCATGCATGTGAGGGGT
GCAAGGGCTTCTTCCGTCGTACGATCCGCATGAAGCTGGAGTACGAGAAGTGTGAGCGCAGCTGCAAGAT
TCAGAAGAAGAACCGCAACAAGTGCCAGTACTGCCGCTTCCAGAAGTGCCTGGCACTGGGCATGTCACAC
AACGCTATCCGTTTTGGTCGGATGCCGGAGGCTGAGAAGAGGAAGCTGGTGGCAGGGCTGACTGCAAACG
AGGGGAGCCAGTACAACCCACAGGTGGCCGACCTGAAGGCCTTCTCCAAGCACATCTACAATGCCTACCT
GAAAAACTTCAACATGACCAAAAAGAAGGCCCGCAGCATCCTCACCGGCAAAGCCAGCCACACGGCGCCC
TTTGTGATCCACGACATCGAGACATTGTGGCAGGCAGAGAAGGGGCTGGTGTGGAAGCAGTTGGTGAATG
GCCTGCCTCCCTACAAGGAGATCAGCGTGCACGTCTTCTACCGCTGCCAGTGCACCACAGTGGAGACCGT
GCGGGAGCTCACTGAGTTCGCCAAGAGCATCCCCAGCTTCAGCAGCCTCTTCCTCAACGACCAGGTTACC
CTTCTCAAGTATGGCGTGCACGAGGCCATCTTCGCCATGCTGGCCTCTATCGTCAACAAGGACGGGCTGC
TGGTAGCCAACGGCAGTGGCTTTGTCACCCGTGAGTTCCTGCGCAGCCTCCGCAAACCCTTCAGTGATAT
CATTGAGCCTAAGTTTGAATTTGCTGTCAAGTTCAACGCCCTGGAACTTGATGACAGTGACCTGGCCCTA
TTCATTGCGGCCATCATTCTGTGTGGAGACCGGCCAGGCCTCATGAACGTTCCACGGGTGGAGGCTATCC
AGGACACCATCCTGCGTGCCCTCGAATTCCACCTGCAGGCCAACCACCCTGATGCCCAGTACCTCTTCCC
CAAGCTGCTGCAGAAGATGGCTGACCTGCGGCAACTGGTCACCGAGCACGCCCAGATGATGCAGCGGATC
AAGAAGGCCGAAACCGAGGCCTCGCTGCACCCTCTGCTCCAGGAGATCTACAAGGACATGTACTAA
